>Addgene plasmid #36856 | ArcLight-Q239 | addgene full sequence | sequence record 257479 | Addgene NGS Result
TCGACCGCCAATTCAATATGGCGTATATGGACTCATGCCAATTCAATATGGTGGATCTGGACCTGTGCCA
ATTCAATATGGCGTATATGGACTCGTGCCAATTCAATATGGTGGATCTGGACCCCAGCCAATTCAATATG
GCGGACTTGGCACCATGCCAATTCAATATGGCGGACCTGGCACTGTGCCAACTGGGGAGGGGTCTACTTG
GCACGGTGCCAAGTTTGAGGAGGGGTCTTGGCCCTGTGCCAAGTCCGCCATATTGAATTGGCATGGTGCC
AATAATGGCGGCCATATTGGCTATATGCCAGGATCAATATATAGGCAATATCCAATATGGCCCTATGCCA
ATATGGCTATTGGCCAGGTTCAATACTATGTATTGGCCCTATGCCATATAGTATTCCATATATGGGTTTT
CCTATTGACGTAGATAGCCCCTCCCAATGGGCGGTCCCATATACCATATATGGGGCTTCCTAATACCGCC
CATAGCCACTCCCCCATTGACGTCAATGGTCTCTATATATGGTCTTTCCTATTGACGTCATATGGGCGGT
CCTATTGACGTATATGGCGCCTCCCCCATTGACGTCAATTACGGTAAATGGCCCGCCTGGCTCAATGCCC
ATTGACGTCAATAGGACCACCCACCATTGACGTCAATGGGATGGCTCATTGCCCATTCATATCCGTTCTC
ACGCCCCCTATTGACGTCAATGACGGTAAATGGCCCACTTGGCAGTACATCAATATCTATTAATAGTAAC
TTGGCAAGTACATTACTATTGGAAGTACGCCAGGGTACATTGGCAGTACTCCCATTGACGTCAATGGCGG
TAAATGGCCCGCGATGGCTGCCAAGTACATCCCCATTGACGTCAATGGGGAGGGGCAATGACGCAAATGG
GCGTTCCATTGACGTAAATGGGCGGTAGGCGTGCCTAATGGGAGGTCTATATAAGCAATGCTCGTTTAGG
GAACCGCCATTCTGCCTGGGGACGTCGGAGCTAGCTTGATTTAGGTGACACTATAGAATACAAGCTTATG
GAGGGATTCGACGGTTCAGATTTTAGTCCTCCAGCTGATTTAGTTGGCGTTGACGGTGCAGTCATGCGGA
ACGTCGTTGACGTCACGATAAATGGTGACGTCACTGCTCCGCCGAAAGCTGCGCCAAGAAAAAGTGAATC
GGTAAAGAAAGTTCATTGGAATGATGTAGACCAAGGACCGAGTGAAAAACCAGAGACAAGACAGGAGGAA
CGAATAGATATACCCGAGATTTCAGGTCTATGGTGGGGCGAGAATGAACATGGAGTGGACGATGGGAGAA
TGGAGATACCTACTACTGGTGTAGGTCGCGTCCAGTTTCGTGTCCGAGCAGTGATTGATCATCTAGGGAT
GCGAGTCTTTGGAGTCTTCCTAATTTTCTTGGACATCATCCTCATGATCATTGATCTCAGTCTTCCAGGA
AAAAGTGAATCTTCACAATCCTTTTATGACGGGATGGCTTTGGCTCTTTCTTGTTATTTCATGCTGGATT
TAGGATTAAGGATATTTGCCTACGGGCCCAAGAATTTCTTCACCAACCCCTGGGAGGTTGCTGATGGTTT
GATTATCGTTGTCACATTCGTCGTCACGATATTTTACACTGTGTTAGATGAATACGTGCAAGAAACAGGA
GCCGATGGTTTGGGGCAATTGGTTGTGTTGGCCCGTTTGCTGCGTGTGGTTCGATTAGCAAGAATATTTT
ATTCCCACCAACAAGGGGATCCCATGAGTAAAGGAGAAGAACTTTTCACTGGAGTTGTCCCAATTCTTGT
TGAATTAGATGGTGATGTTAATGGGCACAAATTTTCTGTCAGTGGAGAGGGTGAAGGTGATGCAACATAC
GGAAAACTTACCCTTAAATTTATTTGCACTACTGGAAAACTACCTGTTCCATGGCCAACACTTGTCACTA
CTTTAACTTATGGTGTTCAATGCTTTTCAAGATACCCAGATCATATGAAACGGCATGACTTTTTCAAGAG
TGCCATGCCCGAAGGTTATGTACAGGAAAGAACTATATTTTTCAAAGATGACGGGAACTACAAGACACGT
GCTGAAGTCAAGTTTGAAGGTGATACCCTTGTTAATAGAATCGAGTTAAAAGGTATTGATTTTAAAGAAG
ATGGAAACATTCTTGGACACAAATTGGAATACAACTATAACGATCACCAGGTGTACATCATGGCAGACAA
ACAAAAGAATGGAATCAAAGCTAACTTCAAAATTAGACACAACATTGAAGATGGAGGCGTTCAACTAGCA
GACCATTATCAACAAAATACTCCAATTGGCGATGGGCCCGTCCTTTTACCAGACAACCATTACCTGTTTA
CAACTTCTACTCTTTCGAAAGATCCCAACGAAAAGAGAGACCACATGGTCCTTCTTGAGTTTGTAACAGC
TGATGGGATTACACATGGCATGGATGAACTATACAAATGATCTAGAACTATAGTGAGTCGTATTACGTAG
ATCCAGACATGATAAGATACATTGATGAGTTTGGACAAACCACAACTAGAATGCAGTGAAAAAAATGCTT
TATTTGTGAAATTTGTGATGCTATTGCTTTATTTGTAACCATTATAAGCTGCAATAAACAAGTTAACAAC
AACAATTGCATTCATTTTATGTTTCAGGTTCAGGGGGAGGTGTGGGAGGTTTTTTAATTGATATCCGCGG
CGCCAATGCATTGGGCCCGGTACCCTGTGGAATGTGTGTCAGTTAGGGTGTGGAAAGTCCCCAGGCTCCC
CAGCAGGCAGAAGTATGCAAAGCATGCATCTCAATTAGTCAGCAACCAGGTGTGGAAAGTCCCCAGGCTC
CCCAGCAGGCAGAAGTATGCAAAGCATGCATCTCAATTAGTCAGCAACCATAGTCCCGCCCCTAACTCCG
CCCATCCCGCCCCTAACTCCGCCCAGTTCCGCCCATTCTCCGCCCCATGGCTGACTAATTTTTTTTATTT
ATGCAGAGGCCGAGGCCGCCTCTGCCTCTGAGCTATTCCAGAAGTAGTGAGGAGGCTTTTTTGGAGGCCT
AGGCTTTTGCAAAAAGCTCCCGGGAGCTTGTATATCCATTTTCGGATCTGATCAGCACGTGATGAAAAAG
CCTGAACTCACCGCGACGTCTGTCGAGAAGTTTCTGATCGAAAAGTTCGACAGCGTCTCCGACCTGATGC
AGCTCTCGGAGGGCGAAGAATCTCGTGCTTTCAGCTTCGATGTAGGAGGGCGTGGATATGTCCTGCGGGT
AAATAGCTGCGCCGATGGTTTCTACAAAGATCGTTATGTTTATCGGCACTTTGCATCGGCCGCGCTCCCG
ATTCCGGAAGTGCTTGACATTGGGGAATTCAGCGAGAGCCTGACCTATTGCATCTCCCGCCGTGCACAGG
GTGTCACGTTGCAAGACCTGCCTGAAACCGAACTGCCCGCTGTTCTGCAGCCGGTCGCGGAGGCCATGGA
TGCGATCGCTGCGGCCGATCTTAGCCAGACGAGCGGGTTCGGCCCATTCGGACCGCAAGGAATCGGTCAA
TACACTACATGGCGTGATTTCATATGCGCGATTGCTGATCCCCATGTGTATCACTGGCAAACTGTGATGG
ACGACACCGTCAGTGCGTCCGTCGCGCAGGCTCTCGATGAGCTGATGCTTTGGGCCGAGGACTGCCCCGA
AGTCCGGCACCTCGTGCACGCGGATTTCGGCTCCAACAATGTCCTGACGGACAATGGCCGCATAACAGCG
GTCATTGACTGGAGCGAGGCGATGTTCGGGGATTCCCAATACGAGGTCGCCAACATCTTCTTCTGGAGGC
CGTGGTTGGCTTGTATGGAGCAGCAGACGCGCTACTTCGAGCGGAGGCATCCGGAGCTTGCAGGATCGCC
GCGGCTCCGGGCGTATATGCTCCGCATTGGTCTTGACCAACTCTATCAGAGCTTGGTTGACGGCAATTTC
GATGATGCAGCTTGGGCGCAGGGTCGATGCGACGCAATCGTCCGATCCGGAGCCGGGACTGTCGGGCGTA
CACAAATCGCCCGCAGAAGCGCGGCCGTCTGGACCGATGGCTGTGTAGAAGTACTCGCCGATAGTGGAAA
CCGACGCCCCAGCACTCGTCCGAGGGCAAAGGAATAGCACGTGCTACGAGATTTCGATTCCACCGCCGCC
TTCTATGAAAGGTTGGGCTTCGGAATCGTTTTCCGGGACGCCGGCTGGATGATCCTCCAGCGCGGGGATC
TCATGCTGGAGTTCTTCGCCCACCCCAACTTGTTTATTGCAGCTTATAATGGTTACAAATAAAGCAATAG
CATCACAAATTTCACAAATAAAGCATTTTTTTCACTGCATTCTAGTTGTGGTTTGTCCAAACTCATCAAT
GTATCTTATCATGTCTGTATACCGTACGCGCTTGGCGTAATCATGGTCATAGCTGTTTCCTGTGTGAAAT
TGTTATCCGCTCACAATTCCACACAACATACGAGCCGGGAGCATAAAGTGTAAAGCCTGGGGTGCCTAAT
GAGTGAGCTAACTCACATTAATTGCGTTGCGCTCACTGCCCGCTTTCCAGTCGGGAAACCTGTCGTGCCA
GCTGCATTAATGAATCGGCCAACGCGCGGGGAGAGGCGGTTTGCGTATTGGGCGCTCTTCCGCTTCCTCG
CTCACTGACTCGCTGCGCTCGGTCGTTCGGCTGCGGCGAGCGGTATCAGCTCACTCAAAGGCGGTAATAC
GGTTATCCACAGAATCAGGGGATAACGCAGGAAAGAACATGTGAGCAAAAGGCCAGCAAAAGGCCAGGAA
CCGTAAAAAGGCCGCGTTGCTGGCGTTTTTCCATAGGCTCCGCCCCCCTGACGAGCATCACAAAAATCGA
CGCTCAAGTCAGAGGTGGCGAAACCCGACAGGACTATAAAGATACCAGGCGTTTCCCCCTGGAAGCTCCC
TCGTGCGCTCTCCTGTTCCGACCCTGCCGCTTACCGGATACCTGTCCGCCTTTCTCCCTTCGGGAAGCGT
GGCGCTTTCTCATAGCTCACGCTGTAGGTATCTCAGTTCGGTGTAGGTCGTTCGCTCCAAGCTGGGCTGT
GTGCACGAACCCCCCGTTCAGCCCGACCGCTGCGCCTTATCCGGTAACTATCGTCTTGAGTCCAACCCGG
TAAGACACGACTTATCGCCACTGGCAGCAGCCACTGGTAACAGGATTAGCAGAGCGAGGTATGTAGGCGG
TGCTACAGAGTTCTTGAAGTGGTGGCCTAACTACGGCTACACTAGAAGAACAGTATTTGGTATCTGCGCT
CTGCTGAAGCCAGTTACCTTCGGAAAAAGAGTTGGTAGCTCTTGATCCGGCAAACAAACCACCGCTGGTA
GCGGTGGTTTTTTTGTTTGCAAGCAGCAGATTACGCGCAGAAAAAAAGGATCTCAAGAAGATCCTTTGAT
CTTTTCTACGGGGTCTGACGCTCAGTGGAACGAAAACTCACGTTAAGGGATTTTGGTCATGAGATTATCA
AAAAGGATCTTCACCTAGATCCTTTTAAATTAAAAATGAAGTTTTAAATCAATCTAAAGTATATATGAGT
AAACTTGGTCTGACAGTTACCAATGCTTAATCAGTGAGGCACCTATCTCAGCGATCTGTCTATTTCGTTC
ATCCATAGTTGCCTGACTCCCCGTCGTGTAGATAACTACGATACGGGAGGGCTTACCATCTGGCCCCAGT
GCTGCAATGATACCGCGAGACCCACGCTCACCGGCTCCAGATTTATCAGCAATAAACCAGCCAGCCGGAA
GGGCCGAGCGCAGAAGTGGTCCTGCAACTTTATCCGCCTCCATCCAGTCTATTAATTGTTGCCGGGAAGC
TAGAGTAAGTAGTTCGCCAGTTAATAGTTTGCGCAACGTTGTTGCCATTGCTACAGGCATCGTGGTGTCA
CGCTCGTCGTTTGGTATGGCTTCATTCAGCTCCGGTTCCCAACGATCAAGGCGAGTTACATGATCCCCCA
TGTTGTGCAAAAAAGCGGTTAGCTCCTTCGGTCCTCCGATCGTTGTCAGAAGTAAGTTGGCCGCAGTGTT
ATCACTCATGGTTATGGCAGCACTGCATAATTCTCTTACTGTCATGCCATCCGTAAGATGCTTTTCTGTG
ACTGGTGAGTACTCAACCAAGTCATTCTGAGAATAGTGTATGCGGCGACCGAGTTGCTCTTGCCCGGCGT
CAATACGGGATAATACCGCGCCACATAGCAGAACTTTAAAAGTGCTCATCATTGGAAAACGTTCTTCGGG
GCGAAAACTCTCAAGGATCTTACCGCTGTTGAGATCCAGTTCGATGTAACCCACTCGTGCACCCAACTGA
TCTTCAGCATCTTTTACTTTCACCAGCGTTTCTGGGTGAGCAAAAACAGGAAGGCAAAATGCCGCAAAAA
AGGGAATAAGGGCGACACGGAAATGTTGAATACTCATACTCTTCCTTTTTCAATATTATTGAAGCATTTA
TCAGGGTTATTGTCTCATGAGCGGATACATATTTGAATGTATTTAGAAAAATAAACAAATAGGGGTTCCG
CGCACATTTCCCCGAAAAGTGCCACCTAAATTGTAAGCGTTAATATTTTGTTAAAATTCGCGTTAAATTT
TTGTTAAATCAGCTCATTTTTTAACCAATAGGCCGAAATCGGCAAAATCCCTTATAAATCAAAAGAATAG
ACCGAGATAGGGT
[37 nt withheld, positions 6734-6770]
AAAGAACGTGGACTCCAACGTCAAAGG
[49 nt withheld, positions 6798-6846]
T
[91 nt withheld, positions 6848-6938]
G
[124 nt withheld, positions 6940-7063]
CCCATTCGCCATTCAGGCTGCGCAACTGTTGGGAAGGGCGATCGGTGCGGGCCTCTTCGCTATTACGCCA
G
Features (pLannotate 1.2.2; 18 found; start..end, strand, type, name):
      7..984     +  promoter       CMV IE94 promoter: enhancer/promoter region of simian cytomegalovirus major immediate early transcription unit IE94
   1019..1037    +  promoter       SP6 promoter: promoter for bacteriophage SP6 RNA polymerase
   1774..2488    +  CDS            superecliptic pHluorin (fragment): pH-sensitive mutant of green fluorescent protein (Ng et al., 2002) excited strongly by blue light at neutral pH but minimally fluorescent at acidic pH
   2498..2515    -  promoter       T7 promoter (fragment): promoter for bacteriophage T7 RNA polymerase
   2520..2654    -  polyA_signal   SV40 poly(A) signal: SV40 polyadenylation signal
   2764..3093    +  promoter       SV40 promoter: SV40 enhancer and early promoter
   3142..4167    +  CDS            HygR: aminoglycoside phosphotransferase from E. coli; aph(4)-Ia; confers resistance to hygromycin
   4177..4302    +  CDS            ble (fragment): BLE_KLEPN - Experimental evidence at protein level: Swiss-Prot protein existence level 1. Binding protein with a strong affinity to the bleomycin family of antibiotics. Binds to CL990; an antimitotic-antibiotic compound. From Klebsiella pneumoniae.
   4297..4418    +  polyA_signal   SV40 poly(A) signal: SV40 polyadenylation signal
   4480..4496    -  protein_bind   lac operator: The lac repressor binds to the lac operator to inhibit transcription in E. coli. This inhibition can be relieved by adding lactose or isopropyl-β-D-thiogalactopyranoside (IPTG). lac repressor encoded by lacI
   4504..4534    -  promoter       lac promoter: promoter for the E. coli lac operon
   4549..4570    -  protein_bind   CAP binding site: CAP binding activates transcription in the presence of cAMP. E. coli catabolite activator protein
   4583..4675    -  CDS            lacI (fragment): lac repressor; lacI; The lac repressor binds to the lac operator to inhibit transcription in E. coli. This inhibition can be relieved by adding lactose or isopropyl-β-D-thiogalactopyranoside (IPTG).
   4858..5446    -  rep_origin     ori: high-copy-number ColE1/pMB1/pBR322/pUC origin of replication
   5617..6477    -  CDS            AmpR: β-lactamase; bla; confers resistance to ampicillin, carbenicillin, and related antibiotics
   6478..6582    -  promoter       AmpR promoter: bla
   6635..7063    -  rep_origin     f1 ori (sequence partly withheld): f1 bacteriophage origin of replication; arrow indicates direction of (+) strand synthesis
   7068..7134    -  CDS            lacZα (fragment): LacZα fragment of β-galactosidase; lacZ fragment
