>Addgene plasmid #36856 | ArcLight-Q239 | analyzer sequence | sequence record 46725
CGCCATTCTGCCTGGGGACGTCGGAGCTAGCTTGATTTAGGTGACACTATAGAATACAAGCTTATGGAGG
GATTCGACGGTTCAGATTTTAGTCCTCCAGCTGATTTAGTTGGCGTTGACGGTGCAGTCATGCGGAACGT
CGTTGACGTCACGATAAATGGTGACGTCACTGCTCCGCCGAAAGCTGCGCCAAGAAAAAGTGAATCGGTA
AAGAAAGTTCATTGGAATGATGTAGACCAAGGACCGAGTGAAAAACCAGAGACAAGACAGGAGGAACGAA
TAGATATACCCGAGATTTCAGGTCTATGGTGGGGCGAGAATGAACATGGAGTGGACGATGGGAGAATGGA
GATACCTACTACTGGTGTAGGTCGCGTCCAGTTTCGTGTCCGAGCAGTGATTGATCATCTAGGGATGCGA
GTCTTTGGAGTCTTCCTAATTTTCTTGGACATCATCCTCATGATCATTGATCTCAGTCTTCCAGGAAAAA
GTGAATCTTCACAATCCTTTTATGACGGGATGGCTTTGGCTCTTTCTTGTTATTTCATGCTGGATTTAGG
ATTAAGGATATTTGCCTACGGGCCCAAGAATTTCTTCACCAACCCCTGGGAGGTTGCTGATGGTTTGATT
ATCGTTGTCACATTCGTCGTCACGATATTTTACACTGTGTTAGATGAATACGTGCAAGAAACAGGAGCCG
ATGGTTTGGGGCAATTGGTTGTGTTGGCCCGTTTGCTGCGTGTGGTTCGATTAGCAAGAATATTTTATTC
CCACCAACAAGGGGATCCCATGAGTAAAGGAGAAGAACTTTTCACTGGAGTTGTCCCAATTCTTGTTGAA
TTAGATGGTGATGTTAATGGGCACAAATTTTCTGTCAGTGGAGAGGGTGAAGGTGATGCAACATACGGAA
AACTTACCCTTAAATTTATTTGCACTACTGGAAAACTACCTGTTCCATGGCCAACACTTGTCACTACTTT
AACTTATGGTGTTCAATGCTTTTCAAGATACCCAGATCATATGAAACGGCATGACTTTTTCAAGAGTGCC
ATGCCCGAAGGTTATGTACAGGAAAGAACTATATTTTTCAAAGATGACGGGAACTACAAGACACGTGCTG
AAGTCAAGTTTGAAGGTGATACCCTTGTTAATAGAATCGAGTTAAAAGGTATTGATTTTAAAGAAGATGG
AAACATTCTTGGACACAAATTGGAATACAACTATAACGATCACCAGGTGTACATCATGGCAGACAAACAA
AAGAATGGAATCAAAGCTAACTTCAAAATTAGACACAACATTGAAGATGGAGGCGTTCAACTAGCAGACC
ATTATCAACAAAATACTCCAATTGGCGATGGGCCCGTCCTTTTACCAGACAACCATTACCTGTTTACAAC
TTCTACTCTTTCGAAAGATCCCAACGAAAAGAGAGACCACATGGTCCTTCTTGAGTTTGTAACAGCTGAT
GGGATTACACATGGCATGGATGAACTATACAAATGATCTAGAACTATAGTGAGTCGTATTACGTAGATCC
AGACATGATAAGATACATTGATGAGTTTGGACAAACCACAACTAGAATGCAGTGAAAAAAATGCTTTATT
TGTGAAATTTGTGATGCTATTGCTTTATTTGTAACCATTATAAGCTGCAATAAACAAGTTAACAACAACA
ATTGCATTCATTTTATGTTTCAGGTTCAGGGGGAGGTGTGGGAGGTTTTTTAATTGATATCCGCGGCGCC
AATGCATTGGGCCCGGTACCCTGTGGAATGTGTGTCAGTTAGGGTGTGGAAAGTCCCCAGGCTCCCCAGC
AGGCAGAAGTATGCAAAGCATGCATCTCAATTAGTCAGCAACCAGGTGTGGAAAGTCCCCAGGCTCCCCA
GCAGGCAGAAGTATGCAAAGCATGCATCTCAATTAGTCAGCAACCATAGTCCCGCCCCTAACTCCGCCCA
TCCCGCCCCTAACTCCGCCCAGTTCCGCCCATTCTCCGCCCCATGGCTGACTAATTTTTTTTATTTATGC
AGAGGCCGAGGCCGCCTCTGCCTCTGAGCTATTCCAGAAGTAGTGAGGAGGCTTTTTTGGAGGCCTAGGC
TTTTGCAAAAAGCTCCCGGGAGCTTGTATATCCATTTTCGGATCTGATCAGCACGTGATGAAAAAGCCTG
AACTCACCGCGACGTCTGTCGAGAAGTTTCTGATCGAAAAGTTCGACAGCGTCTCCGACCTGATGCAGCT
CTCGGAGGGCGAAGAATCTCGTGCTTTCAGCTTCGATGTAGGAGGGCGTGGATATGTCCTGCGGGTAAAT
AGCTGCGCCGATGGTTTCTACAAAGATCGTTATGTTTATCGGCACTTTGCATCGGCCGCGCTCCCGATTC
CGGAAGTGCTTGACATTGGGGAATTCAGCGAGAGCCTGACCTATTGCATCTCCCGCCGTGCACAGGGTGT
CACGTTGCAAGACCTGCCTGAAACCGAACTGCCCGCTGTTCTGCAGCCGGTCGCGGAGGCCATGGATGCG
ATCGCTGCGGCCGATCTTAGCCAGACGAGCGGGTTCGGCCCATTCGGACCGCAAGGAATCGGTCAATACA
CTACATGGCGTGATTTCATATGCGCGATTGCTGATCCCCATGTGTATCACTGGCAAACTGTGATGGACGA
CACCGTCAGTGCGTCCGTCGCGCAGGCTCTCGATGAGCTGATGCTTTGGGCCGAGGACTGCCCCGAAGTC
CGGCACCTCGTGCACGCGGATTTCGGCTCCAACAATGTCCTGACGGACAATGGCCGCATAACAGCGGTCA
TTGACTGGAGCGAGGCGATGTTCGGGGATTCCCAATACGAGGTCGCCAACATCTTCTTCTGGAGGCCGTG
GTTGGCTTGTATGGAGCAGCAGACGCGCTACTTCGAGCGGAGGCATCCGGAGCTTGCAGGATCGCCGCGG
CTCCGGGCGTATATGCTCCGCATTGGTCTTGACCAACTCTATCAGAGCTTGGTTGACGGCAATTTCGATG
ATGCAGCTTGGGCGCAGGGTCGATGCGACGCAATCGTCCGATCCGGAGCCGGGACTGTCGGGCGTACACA
AATCGCCCGCAGAAGCGCGGCCGTCTGGACCGATGGCTGTGTAGAAGTACTCGCCGATAGTGGAAACCGA
CGCCCCAGCACTCGTCCGAGGGCAAAGGAATAGCACGTGCTACGAGATTTCGATTCCACCGCCGCCTTCT
ATGAAAGGTTGGGCTTCGGAATCGTTTTCCGGGACGCCGGCTGGATGATCCTCCAGCGCGGGGATCTCAT
GCTGGAGTTCTTCGCCCACCCCAACTTGTTTATTGCAGCTTATAATGGTTACAAATAAAGCAATAGCATC
ACAAATTTCACAAATAAAGCATTTTTTTCACTGCATTCTAGTTGTGGTTTGTCCAAACTCATCAATGTAT
CTTATCATGTCTGTATACCGTACGCGCTTGGCGTAATCATGGTCATAGCTGTTTCCTGTGTGAAATTGTT
ATCCGCTCACAATTCCACACAACATACGAGCCGGAAGCATAAAGTGTAAAGCCTGGGGTGCCTAATGAGT
GAGCTAACTCACATTAATTGCGTTGCGCTCACTGCCCGCTTTCCAGTCGGGAAACCTGTCGTGCCAGCTG
CATTAATGAATCGGCCAACGCGCGGGGAGAGGCGGTTTGCGTATTGGGCGCTCTTCCGCTTCCTCGCTCA
CTGACTCGCTGCGCTCGGTCGTTCGGCTGCGGCGAGCGGTATCAGCTCACTCAAAGGCGGTAATACGGTT
ATCCACAGAATCAGGGGATAACGCAGGAAAGAACATGTGAGCAAAAGGCCAGCAAAAGGCCAGGAACCGT
AAAAAGGCCGCGTTGCTGGCGTTTTTCCATAGGCTCCGCCCCCCTGACGAGCATCACAAAAATCGACGCT
CAAGTCAGAGGTGGCGAAACCCGACAGGACTATAAAGATACCAGGCGTTTCCCCCTGGAAGCTCCCTCGT
GCGCTCTCCTGTTCCGACCCTGCCGCTTACCGGATACCTGTCCGCCTTTCTCCCTTCGGGAAGCGTGGCG
CTTTCTCATAGCTCACGCTGTAGGTATCTCAGTTCGGTGTAGGTCGTTCGCTCCAAGCTGGGCTGTGTGC
ACGAACCCCCCGTTCAGCCCGACCGCTGCGCCTTATCCGGTAACTATCGTCTTGAGTCCAACCCGGTAAG
ACACGACTTATCGCCACTGGCAGCAGCCACTGGTAACAGGATTAGCAGAGCGAGGTATGTAGGCGGTGCT
ACAGAGTTCTTGAAGTGGTGGCCTAACTACGGCTACACTAGAAGGACAGTATTTGGTATCTGCGCTCTGC
TGAAGCCAGTTACCTTCGGAAAAAGAGTTGGTAGCTCTTGATCCGGCAAACAAACCACCGCTGGTAGCGG
TGGTTTTTTTGTTTGCAAGCAGCAGATTACGCGCAGAAAAAAAGGATCTCAAGAAGATCCTTTGATCTTT
TCTACGGGGTCTGACGCTCAGTGGAACGAAAACTCACGTTAAGGGATTTTGGTCATGAGATTATCAAAAA
GGATCTTCACCTAGATCCTTTTAAATTAAAAATGAAGTTTTAAATCAATCTAAAGTATATATGAGTAAAC
TTGGTCTGACAGTTACCAATGCTTAATCAGTGAGGCACCTATCTCAGCGATCTGTCTATTTCGTTCATCC
ATAGTTGCCTGACTCCCCGTCGTGTAGATAACTACGATACGGGAGGGCTTACCATCTGGCCCCAGTGCTG
CAATGATACCGCGAGACCCACGCTCACCGGCTCCAGATTTATCAGCAATAAACCAGCCAGCCGGAAGGGC
CGAGCGCAGAAGTGGTCCTGCAACTTTATCCGCCTCCATCCAGTCTATTAATTGTTGCCGGGAAGCTAGA
GTAAGTAGTTCGCCAGTTAATAGTTTGCGCAACGTTGTTGCCATTGCTACAGGCATCGTGGTGTCACGCT
CGTCGTTTGGTATGGCTTCATTCAGCTCCGGTTCCCAACGATCAAGGCGAGTTACATGATCCCCCATGTT
GTGCAAAAAAGCGGTTAGCTCCTTCGGTCCTCCGATCGTTGTCAGAAGTAAGTTGGCCGCAGTGTTATCA
CTCATGGTTATGGCAGCACTGCATAATTCTCTTACTGTCATGCCATCCGTAAGATGCTTTTCTGTGACTG
GTGAGTACTCAACCAAGTCATTCTGAGAATAGTGTATGCGGCGACCGAGTTGCTCTTGCCCGGCGTCAAT
ACGGGATAATACCGCGCCACATAGCAGAACTTTAAAAGTGCTCATCATTGGAAAACGTTCTTCGGGGCGA
AAACTCTCAAGGATCTTACCGCTGTTGAGATCCAGTTCGATGTAACCCACTCGTGCACCCAACTGATCTT
CAGCATCTTTTACTTTCACCAGCGTTTCTGGGTGAGCAAAAACAGGAAGGCAAAATGCCGCAAAAAAGGG
AATAAGGGCGACACGGAAATGTTGAATACTCATACTCTTCCTTTTTCAATATTATTGAAGCATTTATCAG
GGTTATTGTCTCATGAGCGGATACATATTTGAATGTATTTAGAAAAATAAACAAATAGGGGTTCCGCGCA
CATTTCCCCGAAAAGTGCCACCTAAATTGTAAGCGTTAATATTTTGTTAAAATTCGCGTTAAATTTTTGT
TAAATCAGCTCATTTTTTAACCAATAGGCCGAAATCGGCAAAATCCCTTATAAATCAAAAGAATAGACCG
AGATAGGGT
[37 nt withheld, positions 5750-5786]
AAAGAACGTGGACTCCAACGTCAAAGG
[49 nt withheld, positions 5814-5862]
T
[91 nt withheld, positions 5864-5954]
G
[124 nt withheld, positions 5956-6079]
CCCATTCGCCATTCAGGCTGCGCAACTGTTGGGAAGGGCGATCGGTGCGGGCCTCTTCGCTATTACGCCA
GTCGACCATAGCCAATTCAATATGGCGTATATGGACTCATGCCAATTCAATATGGTGGATCTGGACCTGT
GCCAATTCAATATGGCGTATATGGACTCGTGCCAATTCAATATGGTGGATCTGGACCCCAGCCAATTCAA
TATGGCGGACTTGGCACCATGCCAATTCAATATGGCGGACTTGGCACTGTGCCAACTGGGGAGGGGTCTA
CTTGGCACGGTGCCAAGTTTGAGGAGGGGTCTTGGCCCTGTGCCAAGTCCGCCATATTGAATTGGCATGG
TGCCAATAATGGCGGCCATATTGGCTATATGCCAGGATCAATATATAGGCAATATCCAATATGGCCCTAT
GCCAATATGGCTATTGGCCAGGTTCAATACTATGTATTGGCCCTATGCCATATAGTATTCCATATATGGG
TTTTCCTATTGACGTAGATAGCCCCTCCCAATGGGCGGTCCCATATACCATATATGGGGCTTCCTAATAC
CGCCCATAGCCACTCCCCCATTGACGTCAATGGTCTCTATATATGGTCTTTCCTATTGACGTCATATGGG
CGGTCCTATTGACGTATATGGCGCCTCCCCCATTGACGTCAATTACGGTAAATGGCCCGCCTGGCTCAAT
GCCCATTGACGTCAATAGGACCACCCACCATTGACGTCAATGGGATGGCTCATTGCCCATTCATATCCGT
TCTCACGCCCCCTATTGACGTCAATGACGGTAAATGGCCCACTTGGCAGTACATCAATATCTATTAATAG
TAACTTGGCAAGTACATTACTATTGGAAGGACGCCAGGGTACATTGGCAGTACTCCCATTGACGTCAATG
GCGGTAAATGGCCCGCGATGGCTGCCAAGTACATCCCCATTGACGTCAATGGGGAGGGGCAATGACGCAA
ATGGGCGTTCCATTGACGTAAATGGGCGGTAGGCGTGCCTAATGGGAGGTCTATATAAGCAATGCTCGTT
TAGGGAAC
Features (pLannotate 1.2.2; 18 found; start..end, strand, type, name):
     35..53      +  promoter       SP6 promoter: promoter for bacteriophage SP6 RNA polymerase
    790..1504    +  CDS            superecliptic pHluorin (fragment): pH-sensitive mutant of green fluorescent protein (Ng et al., 2002) excited strongly by blue light at neutral pH but minimally fluorescent at acidic pH
   1514..1531    -  promoter       T7 promoter (fragment): promoter for bacteriophage T7 RNA polymerase
   1536..1670    -  polyA_signal   SV40 poly(A) signal: SV40 polyadenylation signal
   1780..2109    +  promoter       SV40 promoter: SV40 enhancer and early promoter
   2158..3183    +  CDS            HygR: aminoglycoside phosphotransferase from E. coli; aph(4)-Ia; confers resistance to hygromycin
   3193..3318    +  CDS            ble (fragment): BLE_KLEPN - Experimental evidence at protein level: Swiss-Prot protein existence level 1. Binding protein with a strong affinity to the bleomycin family of antibiotics. Binds to CL990; an antimitotic-antibiotic compound. From Klebsiella pneumoniae.
   3313..3434    +  polyA_signal   SV40 poly(A) signal: SV40 polyadenylation signal
   3496..3512    -  protein_bind   lac operator: The lac repressor binds to the lac operator to inhibit transcription in E. coli. This inhibition can be relieved by adding lactose or isopropyl-β-D-thiogalactopyranoside (IPTG). lac repressor encoded by lacI
   3520..3550    -  promoter       lac promoter: promoter for the E. coli lac operon
   3565..3586    -  protein_bind   CAP binding site: CAP binding activates transcription in the presence of cAMP. E. coli catabolite activator protein
   3599..3691    -  CDS            lacI (fragment): lac repressor; lacI; The lac repressor binds to the lac operator to inhibit transcription in E. coli. This inhibition can be relieved by adding lactose or isopropyl-β-D-thiogalactopyranoside (IPTG).
   3874..4462    -  rep_origin     ori: high-copy-number ColE1/pMB1/pBR322/pUC origin of replication
   4633..5493    -  CDS            AmpR: β-lactamase; bla; confers resistance to ampicillin, carbenicillin, and related antibiotics
   5494..5598    -  promoter       AmpR promoter: bla
   5651..6079    -  rep_origin     f1 ori (sequence partly withheld): f1 bacteriophage origin of replication; arrow indicates direction of (+) strand synthesis
   6084..6150    -  CDS            lacZα (fragment): LacZα fragment of β-galactosidase; lacZ fragment
   6153..7137    +  promoter       CMV IE94 promoter: enhancer/promoter region of simian cytomegalovirus major immediate early transcription unit IE94
