[The description below was written by a language model from this plasmid's Addgene catalogue record and pLannotate feature annotations shown in this document.]
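Description:
ArcLight-Q239 is a mammalian expression plasmid of about 7.1 kb, built on a modified pCS2+ backbone, that encodes a genetically encoded fluorescent voltage sensor. In bacteria it is maintained at high copy from a ColE1/pUC-type origin under ampicillin selection (AmpR). It also carries an f1 phage origin and remnants of lac-region sequences. The backbone was modified by adding a hygromycin resistance cassette (SV40 enhancer/early promoter, HygR and an SV40 poly(A) signal, with a short leftover ble fragment), so that stably transfected cell lines can be selected.

The 1.4 kb insert, cloned between HindIII and XbaI, fuses the S1–S4 voltage-sensing domain of the Ciona intestinalis voltage-sensitive phosphatase (Ci-VSP) to super ecliptic pHluorin, a pH-sensitive GFP variant placed at position Q239 of the Ci-VSP sequence. The Ci-VSP portion carries an R217Q mutation. The pHluorin carries A227D, which the depositor notes increases the magnitude of the fluorescence response. Expression is driven by the simian CMV IE94 enhancer/promoter and terminated by an SV40 polyadenylation signal. An SP6 promoter upstream of the coding region, a standard pCS2+ element, could also allow in vitro transcription of sense RNA. The two feature tables describe the same circular sequence with different start points. Both annotate only the pHluorin part of the fusion and leave the Ci-VSP segment unlabelled in the gap after the SP6 promoter.

According to the associated publication, the probe is used for optical imaging of membrane potential in neurons, reporting single action potentials and subthreshold electrical events as changes in fluorescence.
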