Addgene plasmid #36856: ArcLight-Q239
Depositing lab: Vincent Pieribone. Depositing organization: John B. Pierce Laboratory. Publication: Single action potentials and subthreshold electrical events imaged in neurons with a fluorescent protein voltage probe. Jin L, Han Z, Platisa J, Wooltorton JR, Cohen LB, Pieribone VA. Neuron. 2012 Sep 6;75(5):779-85. 10.1016/j.neuron.2012.06.040 PubMed 22958819.
Backbone
  Vector backbone: pCS2+
  Backbone size w/o insert (bp): 5694
  Total vector size (bp): 7137
  Modifications to backbone: a hygromysin resistance gene was inserted to facilitate selection for stably transfected cells.
  Vector type: Mammalian Expression
  Selectable markers: Hygromycin
Growth in bacteria
  Bacterial resistance: Ampicillin, 100 μg/mL
  Growth temperature: 37°C
  Growth strain: DH5alpha
  Copy number: High Copy
Gene/Insert
  Gene/Insert name: fluorescent protein voltage sensor (alt names: ArcLight; Ci-VSP; super ecliptic pHluorin)
  Species: Ciona intestinalis
  Insert size (bp): 1443
  Mutation: Ci-VSP contains R217Q mutation; super ecliptic pHluorin contains A227D mutation. The A227D mutation increases the fluorescence response magnitude.
  GenBank ID: AB183035 AY533296
  Promoter: simian CMV
  Cloning method: Restriction Enzyme; 5′ cloning site HindIII (not destroyed); 3′ cloning site XbaI (not destroyed)
  Sequencing primers: 5′ GACGTAAATGGGCGGTAGGCGTG; 3′ TTAAAAAACCTCCCACACCTC
Resource information
  A portion of this plasmid was derived from a plasmid made by: Dr. Atsushi Miyawaki, Laboratory for Cell Function Dynamics, Brain Science Institute, RIKEN, 2-1 Hirosawa, Saitama 351-0198, Japan.
Terms and licenses: Academic/Nonprofit Terms; Industry Terms: Not Available to Industry
Depositor comments: http://www.fluorogenetic-voltage-sensors.org/ This construct is composed of the S1-4 domain of the CiVSP voltage sensor. Super ecliptic pHluorin is inserted at position Q239 in the CiVSP sequence.
How to cite: ArcLight-Q239 was a gift from Vincent Pieribone (Addgene plasmid # 36856 ; http://n2t.net/addgene:36856 ; RRID:Addgene_36856)
