>Addgene plasmid #36856 | ArcLight-Q239 | addgene partial sequence | sequence record 47913 | CMV-F 5'-CGCAAATGGGCGGTAGGCGTG-3'
CGCCATTCTGCCTGGGGACGTCGGAGCTAGCTTGATTTAGGTGACACTATAGAATACAAGCTTATGGAGG
GATTCGACGGTTCAGATTTTAGTCCTCCAGCTGATTTAGTTGGCGTTGACGGTGCAGTCATGCGGAACGT
CGTTGACGTCACGATAAATGGTGACGTCACTGCTCCGCCGAAAGCTGCGCCAAGAAAAAGTGAATCGGTA
AAGAAAGTTCATTGGAATGATGTAGACCAAGGACCGAGTGAAAAACCAGAGACAAGACAGGAGGAACGAA
TAGATATACCCGAGATTTCAGGTCTATGGTGGGGCGAGAATGAACATGGAGTGGACGATGGGAGAATGGA
GATACCTACTACTGGTGTAGGTCGCGTCCAGTTTCGTGTCCGAGCAGTGATTGATCATCTAGGGATGCGA
GTCTTTGGAGTCTTCCTAATTTTCTTGGACATCATCCTCATGATCATTGATCTCAGTCTTCCAGGAAAAA
GTGAATCTTCACAATCCTTTTATGACGGGATGGCTTTGGCTCTTTCTTGTTATTTCATGCTGGATTTAGG
ATTAAGGATATTTGCCTACGGGCCCAAGAATTTCTTCACCAACCCCTGGGAGGTTGCTGATGGTTTGATT
ATCGTTGTCACATTCGTCGTCACGATATTTTACACTGTGTTAGATGAATACGTGCAAGAAACAGGAGCCG
ATGGTTTGGGGCAATTGGTTGTGTTGGCCCGTTTGCTGCGTGTGGTTCGATTAGCAAGAATATTTTATTC
CCACCAACAAGGGGATCCCATGAGTAAAGGAGAAGAACTTTTCACTGGAGTTGTCCCAATTCTTGTTGAA
TTAGATGGTGATGTTAATGG
