>Addgene plasmid #36856 | ArcLight-Q239 | addgene partial sequence | sequence record 81604 | pBABE3 5'-ACCCTAACTGACACACATTCC-3'
GCATTGGCGCCGCGGATATCAATTAAAAAACCTCCCACACCTCCCCCTGAACCTGAAACATAAAATGAAT
GCAATTGTTGTTGTTAACTTGTTTATTGCAGCTTATAATGGTTACAAATAAAGCAATAGCATCACAAATT
TCACAAATAAAGCATTTTTTTCACTGCATTCTAGTTGTGGTTTGTCCAAACTCATCAATGTATCTTATCA
TGTCTGGATCTACGTAATACGACTCACTATAGTTCTAGATCATTTGTATAGTTCATCCATGCCATGTGTA
ATCCCATCAGCTGTTACAAACTCAAGAAGGACCATGTGGTCTCTCTTTTCGTTGGGATCTTTCGAAAGAG
TAGAAGTTGTAAACAGGTAATGGTTGTCTGGTAAAAGGACGGGCCCATCGCCAATTGGAGTATTTTGTTG
ATAATGGTCTGCTAGTTGAACGCCTCCATCTTCAATGTTGTGTCTAATTTTGAAGTTAGCTTTGATTCCA
TTCTTTTGTTTGTCTGCCATGATGTACACCTGGTGATCGTTATAGTTGTATTCCAATTTGTGTCCAAGAA
TGTTTCCATCTTCTTTAAAATCAATACCTTTTAACTCGATTCTATTAACAAGGGTATCACCTTCAAACTT
GACTTCAGCACGTGTCTTGTAGTTCCCGTCATCTTTGAAAAATATAGTTCTTTCCTGTACATAACCTTCG
GGCATGGCACTCTTGAAAAAGTCATGCCGTTTCATATGATCTGGGTATCTTGAAAAGCATTGAACACCAT
AAGTTAAAGTAGTGACAAGTGTTGGCCATGGAACAGGTAGTTTTCCAGTAGTGCAAATAAATTTAAGGGT
AAGTTTTCCGTATGTTGCATCACCTTCACCCTCTCCACTG
